Addgene plasmid #141345: GB1-PRD(800-868)
Purpose: Codon-optimized bacterial expression plasmid. Expresses GB1-His6-TEV-ALIX(800-868).
Depositing lab: Lalit Deshmukh. Depositing organization: University of California, San Diego (UCSD). Publication: Proline-rich domain of human ALIX contains multiple TSG101-UEV interaction sites and forms phosphorylation-mediated reversible amyloids. Elias RD, Ma W, Ghirlando R, Schwieters CD, Reddy VS, Deshmukh L. Proc Natl Acad Sci U S A. 2020 Sep 11. pii: 2010635117. doi: 10.1073/pnas.2010635117. PubMed 32917811.
Backbone
  Vector backbone: pET-11a
  Backbone size w/o insert (bp): 5643
  Total vector size (bp): 6130
  Vector type: Bacterial Expression
Growth in bacteria
  Bacterial resistance: Ampicillin, 100 μg/mL
  Growth temperature: 37°C
  Growth strain: DH5alpha
  Copy number: High Copy
Gene/Insert
  Gene/Insert name: GB1His6-TEV-ALIX(800-868)
  Species: H. sapiens (human)
  Insert size (bp): 487
  Tag / fusion protein: GB1-His6-TEV (N terminal on insert)
Terms and licenses: Academic/Nonprofit Terms; Industry Terms: Not Available to Industry
How to cite: GB1-PRD(800-868) was a gift from Lalit Deshmukh (Addgene plasmid # 141345 ; http://n2t.net/addgene:141345 ; RRID:Addgene_141345)
