[The description below was written by a language model from this plasmid's Addgene catalogue record and pLannotate feature annotations shown in this document.]
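Description:
GB1-PRD(800-868) is a bacterial expression plasmid built on the pET-11a backbone, about 6.1 kb in total, for producing a fragment of the human ALIX protein (gene PDCD6IP) in E. coli. It replicates from a ColE1/pMB1-type origin and is selected with ampicillin through the β-lactamase (AmpR) gene. The catalogue lists it as high copy, although the feature table also shows the pBR322-derived bom region and rop gene, which normally moderates copy number. Several tetracycline-resistance fragments are annotated. These are non-functional remnants of the pBR322 ancestry rather than a usable marker.

The expression cassette has the standard pET arrangement: a T7 promoter followed immediately by a lac operator, the T7 gene 10 ribosome binding site, the coding region and a T7 terminator. A plasmid-borne lacI gene with its own promoter supplies repressor. Transcription therefore depends on a host providing T7 RNA polymerase and is induced with IPTG.

The codon-optimized insert of roughly 490 bp encodes an N-terminal GB1 domain (the IgG-binding B1 domain of streptococcal protein G, widely used as a solubility-enhancing fusion partner), a His6 tag for metal-affinity purification and a TEV protease site that allows the tags to be removed. These are followed by ALIX residues 800–868, from the C-terminal part of its proline-rich domain. The His6 and TEV elements are not individually annotated but would fall in the gap between the GB1 and ALIX features. A short downstream match to a T7 gene 10-derived sequence is probably backbone remnant rather than part of the product. The associated publication title indicates use in studies of TSG101-UEV binding and amyloid formation by the ALIX proline-rich domain.
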