Features (pLannotate 1.2.2; 20 found; start..end, strand, type, name):
      1..19      +  promoter       T7 promoter: promoter for bacteriophage T7 RNA polymerase
     20..44      +  protein_bind   lac operator: The lac repressor binds to the lac operator to inhibit transcription in E. coli. This inhibition can be relieved by adding lactose or isopropyl-β-D-thiogalactopyranoside (IPTG). lac repressor encoded by lacI
     59..81      +  RBS            RBS: efficient ribosome binding site from bacteriophage T7 gene 10 (Olins and Rangwala, 1989)
     95..256     +  CDS            spg (fragment): SPG1_STRSG - Experimental evidence at protein level: Swiss-Prot protein existence level 1. Binds to the constant Fc region of IgG with high affinity. From Streptococcus sp. group G.
    359..574     +  CDS            PDCD6IP (fragment): PDC6I_HUMAN - Also known as AIP1, ALIX, KIAA1375. Experimental evidence at protein level: Swiss-Prot protein existence level 1. (Microbial infection) Involved in HIV-1 virus budding. Can replace TSG101 it its role of supporting HIV-1 release; this function requires the interaction with CHMP4B. The ESCRT machinery also functions in topologically equivalent membrane fission events, such as enveloped virus budding (HIV-1 and other lentiviruses). From Homo sapiens (Human).
    585..634     +  CDS            SET1 (fragment): solubility-enhancement tag derived from T7 phage gene 10B
    642..689     +  terminator     T7 terminator: transcription terminator for bacteriophage T7 RNA polymerase
    712..816     -  CDS            TcR (fragment): tetracycline efflux protein; tet; confers resistance to tetracycline
    864..892     -  promoter       tet promoter: E. coli promoter for tetracycline efflux protein gene
   1005..1109    +  promoter       AmpR promoter: bla
   1110..1970    +  CDS            AmpR: β-lactamase; bla; confers resistance to ampicillin, carbenicillin, and related antibiotics
   2141..2729    +  rep_origin     ori: high-copy-number ColE1/pMB1/pBR322/pUC origin of replication
   2915..3054    -  misc_feature   bom: basis of mobility region from pBR322
   3156..3347    -  CDS            rop: Rop protein, which maintains plasmids at low copy number; rop
   3364..3744    +  CDS            YPB1_ECOLX: Protein predicted: Swiss-Prot protein existence level 4. From Escherichia coli.
   3986..4610    -  CDS            TcR (fragment): tetracycline efflux protein; tet; confers resistance to tetracycline
   4625..4646    -  protein_bind   CAP binding site: CAP binding activates transcription in the presence of cAMP. E. coli catabolite activator protein
   4659..5741    -  CDS            lacI: lac repressor; lacI; The lac repressor binds to the lac operator to inhibit transcription in E. coli. This inhibition can be relieved by adding lactose or isopropyl-β-D-thiogalactopyranoside (IPTG).
   5742..5819    -  promoter       lacI promoter: lacI
   5827..6106    -  CDS            TcR (fragment): tetracycline efflux protein; tet; confers resistance to tetracycline
>Addgene plasmid #141345 | GB1-PRD(800-868) | addgene full sequence | sequence record 296403 | Addgene NGS Result
TAATACGACTCACTATAGGGGAATTGTGAGCGGATAACAATTCCCCTCTAGAAATAATTTTGTTTAACTT
TAAGAAGGAGATATACATATGCAGTACAAACTGGCGCTGAACGGCAAAACGCTGAAAGGTGAGACCACCA
CCGAAGCGGTTGATGCGGCGACCGCCGAAAAGGTGTTCAAACAGTACGCCAACGACAACGGTGTGGATGG
CGAATGGACCTACGATGACGCCACCAAAACGTTCACCGTGACCGAACTGGTTCCGCGCGGTAGCATTGAA
GGCCGCATCCGCGAAAATCTGAAAGATAGCGGTCTGTTTCTGGAACATCATCACCACCATCACGAAAATC
TGTACTTCCAAGGCGGCGGTCCGCCGTATCCAACCTACCCGGGTTACCCGGGCTACTGCCAGATGCCGAT
GCCAATGGGCTACAACCCGTACGCCTACGGCCAGTACAATATGCCGTACCCGCCGGTGTACCATCAGAGT
CCGGGCCAAGCCCCATATCCGGGTCCACAGCAGCCAAGTTACCCGTTTCCGCAGCCGCCGCAGCAGAGTT
ACTATCCGCAGCAGTAAGGATCCGGCTGCTAACAAAGCCCGAAAGGAAGCTGAGTTGGCTGCTGCCACCG
CTGAGCAATAACTAGCATAACCCCTTGGGGCCTCTAAACGGGTCTTGAGGGGTTTTTTGCTGAAAGGAGG
AACTATATCCGGATATCCCGCAAGAGGCCCGGCAGTACCGGCATAACCAAGCCTATGCCTACAGCATCCA
GGGTGACGGTGCCGAGGATGACGATGAGCGCATTGTTAGATTTCATACACGGTGCCTGACTGCGTTAGCA
ATTTAACTGTGATAAACTACCGCATTAAAGCTTATCGATGATAAGCTGTCAAACATGAGAATTCTTGAAG
ACGAAAGGGCCTCGTGATACGCCTATTTTTATAGGTTAATGTCATGATAATAATGGTTTCTTAGACGTCA
GGTGGCACTTTTCGGGGAAATGTGCGCGGAACCCCTATTTGTTTATTTTTCTAAATACATTCAAATATGT
ATCCGCTCATGAGACAATAACCCTGATAAATGCTTCAATAATATTGAAAAAGGAAGAGTATGAGTATTCA
ACATTTCCGTGTCGCCCTTATTCCCTTTTTTGCGGCATTTTGCCTTCCTGTTTTTGCTCACCCAGAAACG
CTGGTGAAAGTAAAAGATGCTGAAGATCAGTTGGGTGCACGAGTGGGTTACATCGAACTGGATCTCAACA
GCGGTAAGATCCTTGAGAGTTTTCGCCCCGAAGAACGTTTTCCAATGATGAGCACTTTTAAAGTTCTGCT
ATGTGGCGCGGTATTATCCCGTGTTGACGCCGGGCAAGAGCAACTCGGTCGCCGCATACACTATTCTCAG
AATGACTTGGTTGAGTACTCACCAGTCACAGAAAAGCATCTTACGGATGGCATGACAGTAAGAGAATTAT
GCAGTGCTGCCATAACCATGAGTGATAACACTGCGGCCAACTTACTTCTGACAACGATCGGAGGACCGAA
GGAGCTAACCGCTTTTTTGCACAACATGGGGGATCATGTAACTCGCCTTGATCGTTGGGAACCGGAGCTG
AATGAAGCCATACCAAACGACGAGCGTGACACCACGATGCCTGCAGCAATGGCAACAACGTTGCGCAAAC
TATTAACTGGCGAACTACTTACTCTAGCTTCCCGGCAACAATTAATAGACTGGATGGAGGCGGATAAAGT
TGCAGGACCACTTCTGCGCTCGGCCCTTCCGGCTGGCTGGTTTATTGCTGATAAATCTGGAGCCGGTGAG
CGTGGGTCTCGCGGTATCATTGCAGCACTGGGGCCAGATGGTAAGCCCTCCCGTATCGTAGTTATCTACA
CGACGGGGAGTCAGGCAACTATGGATGAACGAAATAGACAGATCGCTGAGATAGGTGCCTCACTGATTAA
GCATTGGTAACTGTCAGACCAAGTTTACTCATATATACTTTAGATTGATTTAAAACTTCATTTTTAATTT
AAAAGGATCTAGGTGAAGATCCTTTTTGATAATCTCATGACCAAAATCCCTTAACGTGAGTTTTCGTTCC
ACTGAGCGTCAGACCCCGTAGAAAAGATCAAAGGATCTTCTTGAGATCCTTTTTTTCTGCGCGTAATCTG
CTGCTTGCAAACAAAAAAACCACCGCTACCAGCGGTGGTTTGTTTGCCGGATCAAGAGCTACCAACTCTT
TTTCCGAAGGTAACTGGCTTCAGCAGAGCGCAGATACCAAATACTGTCCTTCTAGTGTAGCCGTAGTTAG
GCCACCACTTCAAGAACTCTGTAGCACCGCCTACATACCTCGCTCTGCTAATCCTGTTACCAGTGGCTGC
TGCCAGTGGCGATAAGTCGTGTCTTACCGGGTTGGACTCAAGACGATAGTTACCGGATAAGGCGCAGCGG
TCGGGCTGAACGGGGGGTTCGTGCACACAGCCCAGCTTGGAGCGAACGACCTACACCGAACTGAGATACC
TACAGCGTGAGCTATGAGAAAGCGCCACGCTTCCCGAAGGGAGAAAGGCGGACAGGTATCCGGTAAGCGG
CAGGGTCGGAACAGGAGAGCGCACGAGGGAGCTTCCAGGGGGAAACGCCTGGTATCTTTATAGTCCTGTC
GGGTTTCGCCACCTCTGACTTGAGCGTCGATTTTTGTGATGCTCGTCAGGGGGGCGGAGCCTATGGAAAA
ACGCCAGCAACGCGGCCTTTTTACGGTTCCTGGCCTTTTGCTGGCCTTTTGCTCACATGTTCTTTCCTGC
GTTATCCCCTGATTCTGTGGATAACCGTATTACCGCCTTTGAGTGAGCTGATACCGCTCGCCGCAGCCGA
ACGACCGAGCGCAGCGAGTCAGTGAGCGAGGAAGCGGAAGAGCGCCTGATGCGGTATTTTCTCCTTACGC
ATCTGTGCGGTATTTCACACCGCAATGGTGCACTCTCAGTACAATCTGCTCTGATGCCGCATAGTTAAGC
CAGTATACACTCCGCTATCGCTACGTGACTGGGTCATGGCTGCGCCCCGACACCCGCCAACACCCGCTGA
CGCGCCCTGACGGGCTTGTCTGCTCCCGGCATCCGCTTACAGACAAGCTGTGACCGTCTCCGGGAGCTGC
ATGTGTCAGAGGTTTTCACCGTCATCACCGAAACGCGCGAGGCAGCTGCGGTAAAGCTCATCAGCGTGGT
CGTGAAGCGATTCACAGATGTCTGCCTGTTCATCCGCGTCCAGCTCGTTGAGTTTCTCCAGAAGCGTTAA
TGTCTGGCTTCTGATAAAGCGGGCCATGTTAAGGGCGGTTTTTTCCTGTTTGGTCACTGATGCCTCCGTG
TAAGGGGGATTTCTGTTCATGGGGGTAATGATACCGATGAAACGAGAGAGGATGCTCACGATACGGGTTA
CTGATGATGAACATGCCCGGTTACTGGAACGTTGTGAGGGTAAACAACTGGCGGTATGGATGCGGCGGGA
CCAGAGAAAAATCACTCAGGGTCAATGCCAGCGCTTCGTTAATACAGATGTAGGTGTTCCACAGGGTAGC
CAGCAGCATCCTGCGATGCAGATCCGGAACATAATGGTGCAGGGCGCTGACTTCCGCGTTTCCAGACTTT
ACGAAACACGGAAACCGAAGACCATTCATGTTGTTGCTCAGGTCGCAGACGTTTTGCAGCAGCAGTCGCT
TCACGTTCGCTCGCGTATCGGTGATTCATTCTGCTAACCAGTAAGGCAACCCCGCCAGCCTAGCCGGGTC
CTCAACGACAGGAGCACGATCATGCGCACCCGTGGCCAGGACCCAACGCTGCCCGAGATGCGCCGCGTGC
GGCTGCTGGAGATGGCGGACGCGATGGATATGTTCTGCCAAGGGTTGGTTTGCGCATTCACAGTTCTCCG
CAAGAATTGATTGGCTCCAATTCTTGGAGTGGTGAATCCGTTAGCGAGGTGCCGCCGGCTTCCATTCAGG
TCGAGGTGGCCCGGCTCCATGCACCGCGACGCAACGCGGGGAGGCAGACAAGGTATAGGGCGGCGCCTAC
AATCCATGCCAACCCGTTCCATGTGCTCGCCGAGGCGGCATAAATCGCCGTGACGATCAGCGGTCCAATG
ATCGAAGTTAGGCTGGTAAGAGCCGCGAGCGATCCTTGAAGCTGTCCCTGATGGTCGTCATCTACCTGCC
TGGACAGCATGGCCTGCAACGCGGGCATCCCGATGCCGCCGGAAGCGAGAAGAATCATAATGGGGAAGGC
CATCCAGCCTCGCGTCGCGAACGCCAGCAAGACGTAGCCCAGCGCGTCGGCCGCCATGCCGGCGATAATG
GCCTGCTTCTCGCCGAAACGTTTGGTGGCGGGACCAGTGACGAAGGCTTGAGCGAGGGCGTGCAAGATTC
CGAATACCGCAAGCGACAGGCCGATCATCGTCGCGCTCCAGCGAAAGCGGTCCTCGCCGAAAATGACCCA
GAGCGCTGCCGGCACCTGTCCTACGAGTTGCATGATAAAGAAGACAGTCATAAGTGCGGCGACGATAGTC
ATGCCCCGCGCCCACCGGAAGGAGCTGACTGGGTTGAAGGCTCTCAAGGGCATCGGTCGAGATCCCGGTG
CCTAATGAGTGAGCTAACTTACATTAATTGCGTTGCGCTCACTGCCCGCTTTCCAGTCGGGAAACCTGTC
GTGCCAGCTGCATTAATGAATCGGCCAACGCGCGGGGAGAGGCGGTTTGCGTATTGGGCGCCAGGGTGGT
TTTTCTTTTCACCAGTGAGACGGGCAACAGCTGATTGCCCTTCACCGCCTGGCCCTGAGAGAGTTGCAGC
AAGCGGTCCACGCTGGTTTGCCCCAGCAGGCGAAAATCCTGTTTGATGGTGGTTAACGGCGGGATATAAC
ATGAGCTGTCTTCGGTATCGTCGTATCCCACTACCGAGATATCCGCACCAACGCGCAGCCCGGACTCGGT
AATGGCGCGCATTGCGCCCAGCGCCATCTGATCGTTGGCAACCAGCATCGCAGTGGGAACGATGCCCTCA
TTCAGCATTTGCATGGTTTGTTGAAAACCGGACATGGCACTCCAGTCGCCTTCCCGTTCCGCTATCGGCT
GAATTTGATTGCGAGTGAGATATTTATGCCAGCCAGCCAGACGCAGACGCGCCGAGACAGAACTTAATGG
GCCCGCTAACAGCGCGATTTGCTGGTGACCCAATGCGACCAGATGCTCCACGCCCAGTCGCGTACCGTCT
TCATGGGAGAAAATAATACTGTTGATGGGTGTCTGGTCAGAGACATCAAGAAATAACGCCGGAACATTAG
TGCAGGCAGCTTCCACAGCAATGGCATCCTGGTCATCCAGCGGATAGTTAATGATCAGCCCACTGACGCG
TTGCGCGAGAAGATTGTGCACCGCCGCTTTACAGGCTTCGACGCCGCTTCGTTCTACCATCGACACCACC
ACGCTGGCACCCAGTTGATCGGCGCGAGATTTAATCGCCGCGACAATTTGCGACGGCGCGTGCAGGGCCA
GACTGGAGGTGGCAACGCCAATCAGCAACGACTGTTTGCCCGCCAGTTGTTGTGCCACGCGGTTGGGAAT
GTAATTCAGCTCCGCCATCGCCGCTTCCACTTTTTCCCGCGTTTTCGCAGAAACGTGGCTGGCCTGGTTC
ACCACGCGGGAAACGGTCTGATAAGAGACACCGGCATACTCTGCGACATCGTATAACGTTACTGGTTTCA
CATTCACCACCCTGAATTGACTCTCTTCCGGGCGCTATCATGCCATACCGCGAAAGGTTTTGCGCCATTC
GATGGTGTCCGGGATCTCGACGCTCTCCCTTATGCGACTCCTGCATTAGGAAGCAGCCCAGTAGTAGGTT
GAGGCCGTTGAGCACCGCCGCCGCAAGGAATGGTGCATGCAAGGAGATGGCGCCCAACAGTCCCCCGGCC
ACGGGGCCTGCCACCATACCCACGCCGAAACAAGCGCTCATGAGCCCGAAGTGGCGAGCCCGATCTTCCC
CATCGGTGATGTCGGCGATATAGGCGCCAGCAACCGCACCTGTGGCGCCGGTGATGCCGGCCACGATGCG
TCCGGCGTAGAGGATCGAGATCTCGATCCCGCGAAAT
