>Addgene plasmid #141345 | GB1-PRD(800-868) | depositor partial sequence | sequence record 276139 | GB1-PRD(800-868)
CAGTACAAACTGGCGCTGAACGGCAAAACGCTGAAAGGTGAGACCACCACCGAAGCGGTTGATGCGGCGA
CCGCCGAAAAGGTGTTCAAACAGTACGCCAACGACAACGGTGTGGATGGCGAATGGACCTACGATGACGC
CACCAAAACGTTCACCGTGACCGAACTGGTTCCGCGCGGTAGCATTGAAGGCCGCATCCGCGAAAATCTG
AAAGATAGCGGTCTGTTTCTGGAACATCATCACCACCATCACGAAAATCTGTACTTCCAAGGCGGCGGTC
CGCCGTATCCAACCTACCCGGGTTACCCGGGCTACTGCCAGATGCCGATGCCAATGGGCTACAACCCGTA
CGCCTACGGCCAGTACAATATGCCGTACCCGCCGGTGTACCATCAGAGTCCGGGCCAAGCCCCATATCCG
GGTCCACAGCAGCCAAGTTACCCGTTTCCGCAGCCGCCGCAGCAGAGTTACTATCCGCAGCAGTAA
